>Addgene plasmid #174512 | BcLOV4 fusion tools screening plasmid #2 | addgene full sequence | sequence record 357202 | Addgene NGS Result
TCCTCATCCTGTCTCTTGATCAGATCCGAAAATGGATATACAAGCTCCCGGGAGCTTTTTGCAAAAGCCT
AGGCCTCCAAAAAAGCCTCCTCACTACTTCTGGAATAGCTCAGAGGCAGAGGCGGCCTCGGCCTCTGCAT
AAATAAAAAAAATTAGTCAGCCATGGGGCGGAGAATGGGCGGAACTGGGCGGAGTTAGGGGCGGGATGGG
CGGAGTTAGGGGCGGGACTATGGTTGCTGACTAATTGAGATGCATGCTTTGCATACTTCTGCCTGCTGGG
GAGCCTGGGGACTTTCCACACCTGGTTGCTGACTAATTGAGATGCATGCTTTGCATACTTCTGCCTGCTG
GGGAGCCTGGGGACTTTCCACACCCTAACTGACACACATTCCACAGAATTAATTCGCGTTAAATTTTTGT
TAAATCAGCTCATTTTTTAACCAATAGGCCGAAATCGGCAAAATCCCTTATAAATCAAAAGAATAGACCG
AGATAGGGT
[37 nt withheld, positions 500-536]
AAAGAACGTGGACTCCAACGTCAAAGG
[49 nt withheld, positions 564-612]
T
[91 nt withheld, positions 614-704]
G
[124 nt withheld, positions 706-829]
GGGGATACCCCCTAGAGCCCCAGCTGGTTCTTTCCGCCTCAGAAGCCATAGAGCCCACCGCATCCCCAGC
ATGCCTGCTATTGTCTTCCCAATCCTCCCCCTTGCTGTCCTGCCCCACCCCACCCCCCAGAATAGAATGA
CACCTACTCAGACAATGCGATGCAATTTCCTCATTTTATTAGGAAAGGACAGTGGGAGTGGCACCTTCCA
GGGTCAAGGAAGGCACGGGGGAGGGGCAAACAACAGATGGCTGGCAACTAGAAGGCACAGTCGAGGCTGA
TCAGCGGGTTTAAACGGGCCCTCTAGATTACTTGTCATCGTCATCCTTGTAATCGATGTCGTGGTCCTTA
TAATCCCCGTCATGATCTTTGTAGTCAGATCCACCACCGAATTCAAATCTTTCCAGTTTAGGAGCGACAG
TCAGCACCACCCAGCCGACCCTGCCCATCTCATCCTTACAGGGGGTAAAGTGGCACACGTACTTCTCCTC
GGCCTTCTTCCAGCCTCTCTCCCGATTGGCTGTGGTGCCGCTGAAGATGTTCTGAGACTTCTTGATCTCC
TCGATGCCTGTCAGCAGGCCTGTCTCCACAGACACGGCCCTGCCTGCTTTGATGCCTTCCCTCACCACGT
TCTTAAAGGTCCGTGGCACAGAGGAAGGGGAGTGCTCTGTCAGCACCTTGAAGATATCCTTGTCCACGAT
TGGGGCCACCAGGCCATTAGGCATATTCAGGTTCAGCATATCCACGATGCCGGGGCTGAAGTACTTCACG
ATCAGGTTCTGGGACTGTGGCTGATAGCTCAGCACCAGGTACTTAGAATAGGCGGTGTAAAACTCCTCCA
CCTGTGTCTTGAACTGCAGCTTGCCGATCCTATCGATCAGCTCGCCCTCCATGCCGGCCTCGTCTCTGAT
CTCCACGGTATTGGCCTTGTACTTCTTAAAAGACTTAAAGAAGGATGTCTTGCCATAGTTGGAGGCATTG
TTAGACTCCTTGGACCGCACGCTGGGGGTCTTATTAGAGCCCTCGATGAAGGAGCCTGTATCCTCGTCGT
TCAGGCTCAGGATTCTCAGCACGTCGGTCCGGCTGTGGATTGTGGTAGAACAGTTGATCTGGCCGCCCAG
AAAGAATCTCACATCGCCATTGCCGTCCAGCAGAGGGGACACGTACAGCAGGTTCCAAAAGGGATCGCCA
TTCTTCCGATAGTTCAGCAGCAGCTCCACTGTCTCCTCGCGATTCTCGATGGAGGTGCGCAGCCTCTTTG
TGGCCTGCCGGTCGGTAAAGCTGCCCTGCAGGAAGCGGCAGTTCCTTGGGATGATATCAGAGCGGGAATA
GCCGGTCACGCTCACGAATCCGTCGCTTGCGAACACGATGGGATTATCGGCTCTCCGTGGGTCTGTCAGA
CAGAAGCAATCGCCCAGGCCTGGGTACCTCTCCTTGTCGTTTGCCAGGGCCATTGTGGCGGATGCGGTCA
CCTGGTGCTTCACAAATCTAGGATACAGGTCAGAGGCCAGCAGCTTCTCGATCTGCTCCTGGGAGCCATT
GAAGATATCCTCCAGGCCGGGCAGCACGTTGTGGGTTGCTCCCTTGATGTCGTGGCTCAGGCGCCTGGCG
TGGCTATTAGAGATGTTGATCTGCTTAGGGGCCTCGCTGCTCACGTATGTGCTGTAGATGGTAGACAGCA
GGCGTGTGGCCTCATCGATCAGCCTATTGTACTCGTCGATCTTCTGCAGAAACTCCAGGTTCTCGGAACA
GGCCCTGCTCTGGCAAAACTTCAGGAATCTGTGGGCTGTGGTGGGATTGTGCAGCACGATATAAAACACC
TCGGAGCTAAAGAAATCGGCGAAGTTGCCGGCAGAGGACAGGCCCAGGCCATTTCCGTTAGAGCCATTCC
GGCTAGACACGGAGCCCTGGTTGGATGGGCTTGTCTGGGTGCTGCCCTTGGTGGAGCTGCCTGCGTCGCG
AGAGAATGTGATTCTCCGAGGAGACTCGGAGGTGCTCTTGGCGGAATTGGGTGTGATGGGGATTCTCTTG
CTGTTAGGGGTCTGGGCGCGCTCTGGGCAGGCGCTCAGAGGTGGCAGAGGGGCTGTCTTATTGTATGAGT
CGTATTCGTCGCTAAAGCTCCTGGAAGGGGGGCCGTCTCTGTTCTGGTAGTAATGGTCGATTGCGTCTGT
GGCCATAGATCCTCCACCTGATCCACCACCCTCGAGCTTGTACAGCTCGTCCATGCCGCCGGTGGAGTGG
CGGCCCTCGGCGCGTTCGTACTGTTCCACGATGGTGTAGTCCTCGTTGTGGGAGGTGATGTCCAACTTGA
TGTTGACGTTGTAGGCGCCGGGCAGCTGCACGGGCTTCTTGGCCTTGTAGGTGGTCTTGACCTCAGCGTC
GTAGTGGCCGCCGTCCTTCAGCTTCAGCCTCTGCTTGATCTCGCCCTTCAGGGCGCCGTCCTCGGGGTAC
ATCCGCTCGGAGGAGGCCTCCCAGCCCATGGTCTTCTTCTGCATTACGGGGCCGTCGGAGGGGAAGTTGG
TGCCGCGCAGCTTCACCTTGTAGATGAACTCGCCGTCCTGCAGGGAGGAGTCCTGGGTCACGGTCACCAC
GCCGCCGTCCTCGAAGTTCATCACGCGCTCCCACTTGAAGCCCTCGGGGAAGGACAGCTTCAAGTAGTCG
GGGATGTCGGCGGGGTGCTTCACGTAGGCCTTGGAGCCGTACATGAACTGAGGGGACAGGATGTCCCAGG
CGAAGGGCAGGGGGCCACCCTTGGTCACCTTCAGCTTGGCGGTCTGGGTGCCCTCGTAGGGGCGGCCCTC
GCCCTCGCCCTCGATCTCGAACTCGTGGCCGTTCACGGAGCCCTCCATGTGCACCTTGAAGCGCATGAAC
TCCTTGATGATGGCCATGTTATCCTCCTCGCCCTTGCTCACCATGGATCCGAGCTCGGTACCAAGCTTAA
GTTTAAACGCTAGCCAGCTTGGGTCTCCCTATAGTGAGTCGTATTAATTTCGATAAGCCAGTAAGCAGTG
GGTTCTCTAGTTAGCCAGAGAGCTCTGCTTATATAGACCTCCCACCGTACACGCCTACCGCCCATTTGCG
TCAATGGGGCGGAGTTGTTACGACATTTTGGAAAGTCCCGTTGATTTTGGTGCCAAAACAAACTCCCATT
GACGTCAATGGGGTGGAGACTTGGAAATCCCCGTGAGTCAAACCGCTATCCACGCCCATTGATGTACTGC
CAAAACCGCATCACCATGGTAATAGCGATGACTAATACGTAGATGTACTGCCAAGTAGGAAAGTCCCATA
AGGTCATGTACTGGGCATAATGCCAGGCGGGCCATTTACCGTCATTGACGTCAATAGGGGGCGTACTTGG
CATATGATACACTTGATGTACTGCCAAGTGGGCAGTTTACCGTAAATACTCCACCCATTGACGTCAATGG
AAAGTCCCTATTGGCGTTACTATGGGAACATACGTCATTATTGACGTCAATGGGCGGGGGTCGTTGGGCG
GTCAGCCAGGCGGGCCATTTACCGTAAGTTATGTAACGCGGAACTCCATATATGGGCTATGAACTAATGA
CCCCGTAATTGATTACTATTAATAACTAGTCAATAATCAATGTCAACGCGTATATCTGGCCCGTACATCG
CGAAGCAGCGCAAAACGCCTAACCCTAAGCAGATTCTTCATGCAATTGTCGGTCAAGCCTTGCCTTGTTG
TAGCTTAAATTTTGCTCGCGCACTACTCAGCGACCTCCAACACACAAGCAGGGAGCAGATACTGGCTTAA
CTATGCGGCATCAGAGCAGATTGTACTGAGAGTGCACCATAGGGGATCGGGAGATCTCCCGATCCGTCGA
CGTCAGGTGGCACTTTTCGGGGAAATGTGCGCGGAACCCCTATTTGTTTATTTTTCTAAATACATTCAAA
TATGTATCCGCTCATGAGACAATAACCCTGATAAATGCTTCAATAATATTGAAAAAGGAAGAGTATGAGT
ATTCAACATTTCCGTGTCGCCCTTATTCCCTTTTTTGCGGCATTTTGCCTTCCTGTTTTTGCTCACCCAG
AAACGCTGGTGAAAGTAAAAGATGCTGAAGATCAGTTGGGTGCACGAGTGGGTTACATCGAACTGGATCT
CAACAGCGGTAAGATCCTTGAGAGTTTTCGCCCCGAAGAACGTTTTCCAATGATGAGCACTTTTAAAGTT
CTGCTATGTGGCGCGGTATTATCCCGTATTGACGCCGGGCAAGAGCAACTCGGTCGCCGCATACACTATT
CTCAGAATGACTTGGTTGAGTACTCACCAGTCACAGAAAAGCATCTTACGGATGGCATGACAGTAAGAGA
ATTATGCAGTGCTGCCATAACCATGAGTGATAACACTGCGGCCAACTTACTTCTGACAACGATCGGAGGA
CCGAAGGAGCTAACCGCTTTTTTGCACAACATGGGGGATCATGTAACTCGCCTTGATCGTTGGGAACCGG
AGCTGAATGAAGCCATACCAAACGACGAGCGTGACACCACGATGCCTGTAGCAATGGCAACAACGTTGCG
CAAACTATTAACTGGCGAACTACTTACTCTAGCTTCCCGGCAACAATTAATAGACTGGATGGAGGCGGAT
AAAGTTGCAGGACCACTTCTGCGCTCGGCCCTTCCGGCTGGCTGGTTTATTGCTGATAAATCTGGAGCCG
GTGAGCGTGGGTCTCGCGGTATCATTGCAGCACTGGGGCCAGATGGTAAGCCCTCCCGTATCGTAGTTAT
CTACACGACGGGGAGTCAGGCAACTATGGATGAACGAAATAGACAGATCGCTGAGATAGGTGCCTCACTG
ATTAAGCATTGGTAACTGTCAGACCAAGTTTACTCATATATACTTTAGATTGATTTAAAACTTCATTTTT
AATTTAAAAGGATCTAGGTGAAGATCCTTTTTGATAATCTCATGACCAAAATCCCTTAACGTGAGTTTTC
GTTCCACTGAGCGTCAGACCCCGTAGAAAAGATCAAAGGATCTTCTTGAGATCCTTTTTTTCTGCGCGTA
ATCTGCTGCTTGCAAACAAAAAAACCACCGCTACCAGCGGTGGTTTGTTTGCCGGATCAAGAGCTACCAA
CTCTTTTTCCGAAGGTAACTGGCTTCAGCAGAGCGCAGATACCAAATACTGTTCTTCTAGTGTAGCCGTA
GTTAGGCCACCACTTCAAGAACTCTGTAGCACCGCCTACATACCTCGCTCTGCTAATCCTGTTACCAGTG
GCTGCTGCCAGTGGCGATAAGTCGTGTCTTACCGGGTTGGACTCAAGACGATAGTTACCGGATAAGGCGC
AGCGGTCGGGCTGAACGGGGGGTTCGTGCACACAGCCCAGCTTGGAGCGAACGACCTACACCGAACTGAG
ATACCTACAGCGTGAGCTATGAGAAAGCGCCACGCTTCCCGAAGGGAGAAAGGCGGACAGGTATCCGGTA
AGCGGCAGGGTCGGAACAGGAGAGCGCACGAGGGAGCTTCCAGGGGGAAACGCCTGGTATCTTTATAGTC
CTGTCGGGTTTCGCCACCTCTGACTTGAGCGTCGATTTTTGTGATGCTCGTCAGGGGGGCGGAGCCTATG
GAAAAACGCCAGCAACGCGGCCTTTTTACGGTTCCTGGCCTTTTGCTGGCCTTTTGCTCACATGTTCTTT
CCTGCGTTATCCCCTGATTCTGTGGATAACCGTATTACCGCCTTTGAGTGAGCTGATACCGCTCGCCGCA
GCCGAACGACCGAGCGCAGCGAGTCAGTGAGCGAGGAAGCGGAAGAGCGCCCAATACGCAAACCGCCTCT
CCCCGCGCGTTGGCCGATTCATTAATGCAGCTGGCACGACAGGTTTCCCGACTGGAAAGCGGGCAGTGAG
CGCAACGCAATTAATGTGAGTTAGCTCACTCATTAGGCACCCCAGGCTTTACACTTTATGCTTCCGGCTC
GTATGTTGTGTGGAATTGTGAGCGGATAACAATTTCACACAGGAAACAGCTATGACCATGATTACGCCAA
GCTCTAGCTAGAGGTCGACGGTATACAGACATGATAAGATACATTGATGAGTTTGGACAAACCACAACTA
GAATGCAGTGAAAAAAATGCTTTATTTGTGAAATTTGTGATGCTATTGCTTTATTTGTAACCATTATAAG
CTGCAATAAACAAGTTGGGGTGGGCGAAGAACTCCAGCATGAGATCCCCGCGCTGGAGGATCATCCAGCC
GGCGTCCCGGAAAACGATTCCGAAGCCCAACCTTTCATAGAAGGCGGCGGTGGAATCGAAATCTCGTGAT
GGCAGGTTGGGCGTCGCTTGGTCGGTCATTTCGAACCCCAGAGTCCCGCTCAGAAGAACTCGTCAAGAAG
GCGATAGAAGGCGATGCGCTGCGAATCGGGAGCGGCGATACCGTAAAGCACGAGGAAGCGGTCAGCCCAT
TCGCCGCCAAGCTCTTCAGCAATATCACGGGTAGCCAACGCTATGTCCTGATAGCGGTCCGCCACACCCA
GCCGGCCACAGTCGATGAATCCAGAAAAGCGGCCATTTTCCACCATGATATTCGGCAAGCAGGCATCGCC
ATGGGTCACGACGAGATCCTCGCCGTCGGGCATGCGCGCCTTGAGCCTGGCGAACAGTTCGGCTGGCGCG
AGCCCCTGATGCTCTTCGTCCAGATCATCCTGATCGACAAGACCGGCTTCCATCCGAGTACGTGCTCGCT
CGATGCGATGTTTCGCTTGGTGGTCGAATGGGCAGGTAGCCGGATCAAGCGTATGCAGCCGCCGCATTGC
ATCAGCCATGATGGATACTTTCTCGGCAGGAGCAAGGTGAGATGACAGGAGATCCTGCCCCGGCACTTCG
CCCAATAGCAGCCAGTCCCTTCCCGCTTCAGTGACAACGTCGAGCACAGCTGCGCAAGGAACGCCCGTCG
TGGCCAGCCACGATAGCCGCGCTGCCTCGTCCTGCAGTTCATTCAGGGCACCGGACAGGTCGGTCTTGAC
AAAAAGAACCGGGCGCCCCTGCGCTGACAGCCGGAACACGGCGGCATCAGAGCAGCCGATTGTCTGTTGT
GCCCAGTCATAGCCGAATAGCCTCTCCACCCAAGCGGCCGGAGAACCTGCGTGCAATCCATCTTGTTCAA
TCATGCGAAACGA
Features (pLannotate 1.2.2; 22 found; start..end, strand, type, name):
     58..387     -  promoter       SV40 promoter: SV40 enhancer and early promoter
    401..829     -  rep_origin     f1 ori (sequence partly withheld): f1 bacteriophage origin of replication; arrow indicates direction of (+) strand synthesis
    850..871     -  promoter       SV40 promoter (fragment): SV40 enhancer and early promoter
    875..1099    -  polyA_signal   bGH poly(A) signal: bovine growth hormone polyadenylation signal
   1140..1163    -  CDS            FLAG: FLAG® epitope tag, followed by an enterokinase cleavage site
   1902..2249    -  CDS            PHOT (fragment): PHOT_CHLRE - Experimental evidence at protein level: Swiss-Prot protein existence level 1. Protein kinase that acts as a blue light photoreceptor (PubMed:15695460, PubMed:24285544). Required for non-photochemical quenching (NPQ), a mechanism that converts and dissipates the harmful excess absorbed light energy into heat and protect the photosynthetic apparatus from photo-oxidative damage (PubMed:27626383). Controls the energy-dependent chlorophyll fluorescence quenching (qE) activity of chlorophyll excited states by inducing the expression of the qE effector protein LHCSR3 in high light intens
   3036..3743    -  CDS            mCherry: mCherry is a basic (constitutively fluorescent) red fluorescent protein published in 2004, derived from Discosoma sp.. It is reported to be a very rapidly-maturing monomer with low acid sensitivity.
   3797..3815    -  promoter       T7 promoter: promoter for bacteriophage T7 RNA polymerase
   3831..3864    -  LTR            5' LTR (truncated) (fragment): truncated 5' long terminal repeat (LTR) from HIV-1
   3860..4063    -  promoter       CMV promoter: human cytomegalovirus (CMV) immediate early promoter
   4064..4443    -  enhancer       CMV enhancer: human cytomegalovirus immediate early enhancer
   4598..4650    +  misc_feature   bom (fragment): basis of mobility region from pBR322
   4709..4813    +  promoter       AmpR promoter: bla
   4814..5674    +  CDS            AmpR: β-lactamase; bla; confers resistance to ampicillin, carbenicillin, and related antibiotics
   5845..6433    +  rep_origin     ori: high-copy-number ColE1/pMB1/pBR322/pUC origin of replication
   6616..6708    +  CDS            lacI (fragment): lac repressor; lacI; The lac repressor binds to the lac operator to inhibit transcription in E. coli. This inhibition can be relieved by adding lactose or isopropyl-β-D-thiogalactopyranoside (IPTG).
   6721..6742    +  protein_bind   CAP binding site: CAP binding activates transcription in the presence of cAMP. E. coli catabolite activator protein
   6757..6787    +  promoter       lac promoter: promoter for the E. coli lac operon
   6795..6811    +  protein_bind   lac operator: The lac repressor binds to the lac operator to inhibit transcription in E. coli. This inhibition can be relieved by adding lactose or isopropyl-β-D-thiogalactopyranoside (IPTG). lac repressor encoded by lacI
   6884..7005    -  polyA_signal   SV40 poly(A) signal: SV40 polyadenylation signal
   7000..7158    -  CDS            ble (fragment): BLE_KLEPN - Experimental evidence at protein level: Swiss-Prot protein existence level 1. Binding protein with a strong affinity to the bleomycin family of antibiotics. Binds to CL990; an antimitotic-antibiotic compound. From Klebsiella pneumoniae.
   7182..7973    -  CDS            neo: KKA2_KLEPN - Also known as kan, nptII. Experimental evidence at protein level: Swiss-Prot protein existence level 1. Resistance to kanamycin, neomycin, paromomycin, ribostamycin, butirosin and gentamicin B. From Klebsiella pneumoniae.
