[The description below was written by a language model from this plasmid's Addgene catalogue record and pLannotate feature annotations shown in this document.]
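Description:
BcLOV4 fusion tools screening plasmid #2 is a mammalian expression and cloning vector of about 8 kb built on the pcDNA3.1 backbone. It is propagated in E. coli as a high-copy plasmid through its ColE1/pUC-type origin and selected with ampicillin via the β-lactamase gene. The backbone also carries an f1 origin and an SV40 early promoter driving a neomycin/kanamycin phosphotransferase gene with an SV40 polyadenylation signal, the standard pcDNA3.1 cassette that can support G418 selection in mammalian cells. Short annotated hits such as the ble, lacI, bom and HIV LTR fragments appear to be backbone remnants or similarity matches rather than functional parts.

The payload is a roughly 2.6 kb open reading frame transcribed from the CMV enhancer/promoter and terminated by the bGH polyadenylation signal, with a T7 promoter just upstream of the coding region. It encodes mCherry at the N terminus, a doubled GGGS flexible linker, BcLOV4 from Botrytis cinerea, a further GGGS linker and a C-terminal 3xFLAG tag followed by a stop codon. The annotation tool does not name BcLOV4, but it detects a phototropin-like segment in this region, consistent with the protein's blue-light-sensing LOV domain. BamHI, XhoI and EcoRI sites flank the modules, so an effector domain can be inserted at defined positions relative to the fluorescent protein and photoreceptor.

The plasmid is one member of a set for screening domain arrangements when building single-component optogenetic tools. These tools use BcLOV4 for light-driven membrane recruitment, and the associated publication applies them to Rho-family GTPase signaling. mCherry allows localization to be imaged, and FLAG allows immunodetection.
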