Addgene plasmid #174512: BcLOV4 fusion tools screening plasmid #2
Purpose: Cloning plasmid for creating BcLOV4 optogenetic tool fusions. Expresses [BamHI]-mCherry-[XhoI]-GGGSx2-BcLOV4-[EcoRI]-GGGS-3xFLAG-STOP in a pcDNA3.1 backbone.
Depositing lab: Brian Chow. Publication: Designing Single-Component Optogenetic Membrane Recruitment Systems: The Rho-Family GTPase Signaling Toolbox. Berlew EE, Yamada K, Kuznetsov IA, Rand EA, Ochs CC, Jaber Z, Gardner KH, Chow BY. ACS Synth Biol. 2022 Jan 21;11(1):515-521. doi: 10.1021/acssynbio.1c00604. Epub 2022 Jan 3. PubMed 34978789.
Backbone
  Vector backbone: pcDNA3.1
  Backbone size w/o insert (bp): 5375
  Total vector size (bp): 7982
  Vector type: Mammalian Expression
Growth in bacteria
  Bacterial resistance: Ampicillin, 100 μg/mL
  Growth temperature: 37°C
  Growth strain: DH5alpha
  Copy number: High Copy
Gene/Insert
  Gene/Insert name: plasmid B [BamHI]-mCherry-[XhoI]-GGGSx2-BcLOV4-[EcoRI]-GGGS-3xFLAG-STOP
  Species: H. sapiens (human); Botrytis cinerea
  Insert size (bp): 2607
  Promoter: CMV
  Tag / fusion protein: mCherry (N terminal on insert); 3xFLAG (C terminal on insert)
  Cloning method: Gibson Cloning
  Sequencing primers: 5′ CGCAAATGGGCGGTAGGCGTG; 3′ TAGAAGGCACAGTCGAGG
Terms and licenses: Academic/Nonprofit Terms; Industry Terms: Not Available to Industry
How to cite: BcLOV4 fusion tools screening plasmid #2 was a gift from Brian Chow (Addgene plasmid # 174512 ; http://n2t.net/addgene:174512 ; RRID:Addgene_174512)
