>Addgene plasmid #174512 | BcLOV4 fusion tools screening plasmid #2 | depositor partial sequence | sequence record 339301 | Insert
ATGGTGAGCAAGGGCGAGGAGGATAACATGGCCATCATCAAGGAGTTCATGCGCTTCAAGGTGCACATGG
AGGGCTCCGTGAACGGCCACGAGTTCGAGATCGAGGGCGAGGGCGAGGGCCGCCCCTACGAGGGCACCCA
GACCGCCAAGCTGAAGGTGACCAAGGGTGGCCCCCTGCCCTTCGCCTGGGACATCCTGTCCCCTCAGTTC
ATGTACGGCTCCAAGGCCTACGTGAAGCACCCCGCCGACATCCCCGACTACTTGAAGCTGTCCTTCCCCG
AGGGCTTCAAGTGGGAGCGCGTGATGAACTTCGAGGACGGCGGCGTGGTGACCGTGACCCAGGACTCCTC
CCTGCAGGACGGCGAGTTCATCTACAAGGTGAAGCTGCGCGGCACCAACTTCCCCTCCGACGGCCCCGTA
ATGCAGAAGAAGACCATGGGCTGGGAGGCCTCCTCCGAGCGGATGTACCCCGAGGACGGCGCCCTGAAGG
GCGAGATCAAGCAGAGGCTGAAGCTGAAGGACGGCGGCCACTACGACGCTGAGGTCAAGACCACCTACAA
GGCCAAGAAGCCCGTGCAGCTGCCCGGCGCCTACAACGTCAACATCAAGTTGGACATCACCTCCCACAAC
GAGGACTACACCATCGTGGAACAGTACGAACGCGCCGAGGGCCGCCACTCCACCGGCGGCATGGACGAGC
TGTACAAGCTCGAGGGTGGTGGATCAGGTGGAGGATCTATGGCCACAGACGCAATCGACCATTACTACCA
GAACAGAGACGGCCCCCCTTCCAGGAGCTTTAGCGACGAATACGACTCATACAATAAGACAGCCCCTCTG
CCACCTCTGAGCGCCTGCCCAGAGCGCGCCCAGACCCCTAACAGCAAGAGAATCCCCATCACACCCAATT
CCGCCAAGAGCACCTCCGAGTCTCCTCGGAGAATCACATTCTCTCGCGACGCAGGCAGCTCCACCAAGGG
CAGCACCCAGACAAGCCCATCCAACCAGGGCTCCGTGTCTAGCCGGAATGGCTCTAACGGAAATGGCCTG
GGCCTGTCCTCTGCCGGCAACTTCGCCGATTTCTTTAGCTCCGAGGTGTTTTATATCGTGCTGCACAATC
CCACCACAGCCCACAGATTCCTGAAGTTTTGCCAGAGCAGGGCCTGTTCCGAGAACCTGGAGTTTCTGCA
GAAGATCGACGAGTACAATAGGCTGATCGATGAGGCCACACGCCTGCTGTCTACCATCTACAGCACATAC
GTGAGCAGCGAGGCCCCTAAGCAGATCAACATCTCTAATAGCCACGCCAGGCGCCTGAGCCACGACATCA
AGGGAGCAACCCACAACGTGCTGCCCGGCCTGGAGGATATCTTCAATGGCTCCCAGGAGCAGATCGAGAA
GCTGCTGGCCTCTGACCTGTATCCTAGATTTGTGAAGCACCAGGTGACCGCATCCGCCACAATGGCCCTG
GCAAACGACAAGGAGAGGTACCCAGGCCTGGGCGATTGCTTCTGTCTGACAGACCCACGGAGAGCCGATA
ATCCCATCGTGTTCGCAAGCGACGGATTCGTGAGCGTGACCGGCTATTCCCGCTCTGATATCATCCCAAG
GAACTGCCGCTTCCTGCAGGGCAGCTTTACCGACCGGCAGGCCACAAAGAGGCTGCGCACCTCCATCGAG
AATCGCGAGGAGACAGTGGAGCTGCTGCTGAACTATCGGAAGAATGGCGATCCCTTTTGGAACCTGCTGT
ACGTGTCCCCTCTGCTGGACGGCAATGGCGATGTGAGATTCTTTCTGGGCGGCCAGATCAACTGTTCTAC
CACAATCCACAGCCGGACCGACGTGCTGAGAATCCTGAGCCTGAACGACGAGGATACAGGCTCCTTCATC
GAGGGCTCTAATAAGACCCCCAGCGTGCGGTCCAAGGAGTCTAACAATGCCTCCAACTATGGCAAGACAT
CCTTCTTTAAGTCTTTTAAGAAGTACAAGGCCAATACCGTGGAGATCAGAGACGAGGCCGGCATGGAGGG
CGAGCTGATCGATAGGATCGGCAAGCTGCAGTTCAAGACACAGGTGGAGGAGTTTTACACCGCCTATTCT
AAGTACCTGGTGCTGAGCTATCAGCCACAGTCCCAGAACCTGATCGTGAAGTACTTCAGCCCCGGCATCG
TGGATATGCTGAACCTGAATATGCCTAATGGCCTGGTGGCCCCAATCGTGGACAAGGATATCTTCAAGGT
GCTGACAGAGCACTCCCCTTCCTCTGTGCCACGGACCTTTAAGAACGTGGTGAGGGAAGGCATCAAAGCA
GGCAGGGCCGTGTCTGTGGAGACAGGCCTGCTGACAGGCATCGAGGAGATCAAGAAGTCTCAGAACATCT
TCAGCGGCACCACAGCCAATCGGGAGAGAGGCTGGAAGAAGGCCGAGGAGAAGTACGTGTGCCACTTTAC
CCCCTGTAAGGATGAGATGGGCAGGGTCGGCTGGGTGGTGCTGACTGTCGCTCCTAAACTGGAAAGATTT
GAATTCGGTGGTGGATCTGACTACAAAGATCATGACGGGGATTATAAGGACCACGACATCGATTACAAGG
ATGACGATGACAAGTAA
